>Addgene plasmid #96890 | pet-ECHB(35-475) | addgene full sequence | sequence record 190601 | Addgene NGS Result
CCGTAGAAAAGATCAAAGGATCTTCTTGAGATCCTTTTTTTCTGCGCGTAATCTGCTGCTTGCAAACAAA
AAAACCACCGCTACCAGCGGTGGTTTGTTTGCCGGATCAAGAGCTACCAACTCTTTTTCCGAAGGTAACT
GGCTTCAGCAGAGCGCAGATACCAAATACTGTCCTTCTAGTGTAGCCGTAGTTAGGCCACCACTTCAAGA
ACTCTGTAGCACCGCCTACATACCTCGCTCTGCTAATCCTGTTACCAGTGGCTGCTGCCAGTGGCGATAA
GTCGTGTCTTACCGGGTTGGACTCAAGACGATAGTTACCGGATAAGGCGCAGCGGTCGGGCTGAACGGGG
GGTTCGTGCACACAGCCCAGCTTGGAGCGAACGACCTACACCGAACTGAGATACCTACAGCGTGAGCTAT
GAGAAAGCGCCACGCTTCCCGAAGGGAGAAAGGCGGACAGGTATCCGGTAAGCGGCAGGGTCGGAACAGG
AGAGCGCACGAGGGAGCTTCCAGGGGGAAACGCCTGGTATCTTTATAGTCCTGTCGGGTTTCGCCACCTC
TGACTTGAGCGTCGATTTTTGTGATGCTCGTCAGGGGGGCGGAGCCTATGGAAAAACGCCAGCAACGCGG
CCTTTTTACGGTTCCTGGCCTTTTGCTGGCCTTTTGCTCACATGTTCTTTCCTGCGTTATCCCCTGATTC
TGTGGATAACCGTATTACCGCCTTTGAGTGAGCTGATACCGCTCGCCGCAGCCGAACGACCGAGCGCAGC
GAGTCAGTGAGCGAGGAAGCGGAAGAGCGCCTGATGCGGTATTTTCTCCTTACGCATCTGTGCGGTATTT
CACACCGCAATGGTGCACTCTCAGTACAATCTGCTCTGATGCCGCATAGTTAAGCCAGTATACACTCCGC
TATCGCTACGTGACTGGGTCATGGCTGCGCCCCGACACCCGCCAACACCCGCTGACGCGCCCTGACGGGC
TTGTCTGCTCCCGGCATCCGCTTACAGACAAGCTGTGACCGTCTCCGGGAGCTGCATGTGTCAGAGGTTT
TCACCGTCATCACCGAAACGCGCGAGGCAGCTGCGGTAAAGCTCATCAGCGTGGTCGTGAAGCGATTCAC
AGATGTCTGCCTGTTCATCCGCGTCCAGCTCGTTGAGTTTCTCCAGAAGCGTTAATGTCTGGCTTCTGAT
AAAGCGGGCCATGTTAAGGGCGGTTTTTTCCTGTTTGGTCACTGATGCCTCCGTGTAAGGGGGATTTCTG
TTCATGGGGGTAATGATACCGATGAAACGAGAGAGGATGCTCACGATACGGGTTACTGATGATGAACATG
CCCGGTTACTGGAACGTTGTGAGGGTAAACAACTGGCGGTATGGATGCGGCGGGACCAGAGAAAAATCAC
TCAGGGTCAATGCCAGCGCTTCGTTAATACAGATGTAGGTGTTCCACAGGGTAGCCAGCAGCATCCTGCG
ATGCAGATCCGGAACATAATGGTGCAGGGCGCTGACTTCCGCGTTTCCAGACTTTACGAAACACGGAAAC
CGAAGACCATTCATGTTGTTGCTCAGGTCGCAGACGTTTTGCAGCAGCAGTCGCTTCACGTTCGCTCGCG
TATCGGTGATTCATTCTGCTAACCAGTAAGGCAACCCCGCCAGCCTAGCCGGGTCCTCAACGACAGGAGC
ACGATCATGCGCACCCGTGGGGCCGCCATGCCGGCGATAATGGCCTGCTTCTCGCCGAAACGTTTGGTGG
CGGGACCAGTGACGAAGGCTTGAGCGAGGGCGTGCAAGATTCCGAATACCGCAAGCGACAGGCCGATCAT
CGTCGCGCTCCAGCGAAAGCGGTCCTCGCCGAAAATGACCCAGAGCGCTGCCGGCACCTGTCCTACGAGT
TGCATGATAAAGAAGACAGTCATAAGTGCGGCGACGATAGTCATGCCCCGCGCCCACCGGAAGGAGCTGA
CTGGGTTGAAGGCTCTCAAGGGCATCGGTCGAGATCCCGGTGCCTAATGAGTGAGCTAACTTACATTAAT
TGCGTTGCGCTCACTGCCCGCTTTCCAGTCGGGAAACCTGTCGTGCCAGCTGCATTAATGAATCGGCCAA
CGCGCGGGGAGAGGCGGTTTGCGTATTGGGCGCCAGGGTGGTTTTTCTTTTCACCAGTGAGACGGGCAAC
AGCTGATTGCCCTTCACCGCCTGGCCCTGAGAGAGTTGCAGCAAGCGGTCCACGCTGGTTTGCCCCAGCA
GGCGAAAATCCTGTTTGATGGTGGTTAACGGCGGGATATAACATGAGCTGTCTTCGGTATCGTCGTATCC
CACTACCGAGATATCCGCACCAACGCGCAGCCCGGACTCGGTAATGGCGCGCATTGCGCCCAGCGCCATC
TGATCGTTGGCAACCAGCATCGCAGTGGGAACGATGCCCTCATTCAGCATTTGCATGGTTTGTTGAAAAC
CGGACATGGCACTCCAGTCGCCTTCCCGTTCCGCTATCGGCTGAATTTGATTGCGAGTGAGATATTTATG
CCAGCCAGCCAGACGCAGACGCGCCGAGACAGAACTTAATGGGCCCGCTAACAGCGCGATTTGCTGGTGA
CCCAATGCGACCAGATGCTCCACGCCCAGTCGCGTACCGTCTTCATGGGAGAAAATAATACTGTTGATGG
GTGTCTGGTCAGAGACATCAAGAAATAACGCCGGAACATTAGTGCAGGCAGCTTCCACAGCAATGGCATC
CTGGTCATCCAGCGGATAGTTAATGATCAGCCCACTGACGCGTTGCGCGAGAAGATTGTGCACCGCCGCT
TTACAGGCTTCGACGCCGCTTCGTTCTACCATCGACACCACCACGCTGGCACCCAGTTGATCGGCGCGAG
ATTTAATCGCCGCGACAATTTGCGACGGCGCGTGCAGGGCCAGACTGGAGGTGGCAACGCCAATCAGCAA
CGACTGTTTGCCCGCCAGTTGTTGTGCCACGCGGTTGGGAATGTAATTCAGCTCCGCCATCGCCGCTTCC
ACTTTTTCCCGCGTTTTCGCAGAAACGTGGCTGGCCTGGTTCACCACGCGGGAAACGGTCTGATAAGAGA
CACCGGCATACTCTGCGACATCGTATAACGTTACTGGTTTCACATTCACCACCCTGAATTGACTCTCTTC
CGGGCGCTATCATGCCATACCGCGAAAGGTTTTGCGCCATTCGATGGTGTCCGGGATCTCGACGCTCTCC
CTTATGCGACTCCTGCATTAGGAAGCAGCCCAGTAGTAGGTTGAGGCCGTTGAGCACCGCCGCCGCAAGG
AATGGTGCATGCAAGGAGATGGCGCCCAACAGTCCCCCGGCCACGGGGCCTGCCACCATACCCACGCCGA
AACAAGCGCTCATGAGCCCGAAGTGGCGAGCCCGATCTTCCCCATCGGTGATGTCGGCGATATAGGCGCC
AGCAACCGCACCTGTGGCGCCGGTGATGCCGGCCACGATGCGTCCGGCGTAGAGGATCGAGATCTCGATC
CCGCGAAATTAATACGACTCACTATAGGGGAATTGTGAGCGGATAACAATTCCCCTCTAGAAATAATTTT
GTTTAACTTTAAGAAGGAGATATACCATGGGCAGCAGCCATCATCATCATCATCACAGCAGCGGCCTGGT
GCCGCGCGGCAGCCATATGGCTAGCATGACTGGTGGACAGCAAATGGGTCGCGGATCCGAATTCTCTGCC
CCAGCTGTCCAGACCAAGTCAAAGAAGACTTTAGCAAAACCCAATATGAAGAATATTGTGGTGGTGGAAG
GGGTCCGCATTCCATTTCTGCTGTCAGGCACTTCGTATAAAGACCTAATGCCACATGACTTGGCTAGAGC
TGCACTTTCGGGTTTGTTGCATCGGACCAATATTCCAAAGGATGTTGTTGATTATATCATCTTTGGTACA
GTTATTCAGGAAGTGAAAACAAGCAATGTGGCTAGAGAGGCTGCCCTGGGAGCTGGCTTCTCTGATAAGA
CTCCAGCTCACACTGTCACCATGGCTTGTATCTCTTCAAACCAAGCCATGACCACAGCTGTTGGTCTGAT
AGCTTCTGGCCAGTGTGATGTCGTCGTGGCTGGTGGTGTTGAGTTAATGTCTGATGTCCCTATTCGTCAT
TCAAGAAATATGAGGAAAATGATGCTTGATCTCAATAAAGCCAAGACTCTGGGCCAGCGCCTGTCCTTAC
TCAGTAAATTCAGATTGAATTTTCTGTCCCCTGAGCTCCCTGCAGTGGCTGAGTTCTCCACTAATGAGAC
CATGGGCCACTCTGCAGACCGACTGGCTGCTGCCTTTGCTGTTTCTCGAATGGAACAGGATGAATATGCA
CTGCGTTCTCATAGTCTGGCCAAGAAGGCACAGGATGAAGGACACCTTTCTGATATTGTACCCTTCAAAG
TACCAGGAAAGGACACAGTTACCAAAGATAATGGGATCCGTCCTTCCTCACTGGAGCAAATGGCCAAACT
AAAACCTGCGTTCATCAAACCCTATGGCACAGTGACAGCTGCAAATTCTTCTTTCCTGACTGATGGCGCT
TCTGCGATGCTAATCATGTCAGAGGACAGAGCTCTGGCCATGGGTTATAAACCAAAGGCATATTTGAGGG
ATTTTATATATGTGTCCCAGGATCCGAAAGATCAGCTTTTACTCGGACCAACATATGCTACTCCAAAAGT
TTTAGAAAAGGCAGGGTTAACCATGAATGATATCGATGCTTTTGAATTTCATGAAGCCTTCTCAGGCCAG
ATTTTAGCTAACTTTAAAGCCATGGATTCTGATTGGTTTGCACAAAACTACATGGGTAGGAAAACCAAGG
TTGGATCACCTCCTCTGGAGAAGTTTAATATCTGGGGCGGATCACTGTCTCTGGGGCACCCTTTTGGAGC
CACTGGCTGTCGGCTGGTCATGGCAGCTGCCAACAGACTGAGGAAGGATGGAGGCCAGTATGCTTTAGTG
GCTGCCTGTGCAGCTGGAGGACAGGGTCATGCTATGATTGTGGAAGCTTACCCCAAATGAGTCGACAAGC
TTGCGGCCGCACTCGAGCACCACCACCACCACCACTGAGATCCGGCTGCTAACAAAGCCCGAAAGGAAGC
TGAGTTGGCTGCTGCCACCGCTGAGCAATAACTAGCATAACCCCTTGGGGCCTCTAAACGGGTCTTGAGG
GGTTTTTTGCTGAAAGGAGGAACTATATCCGGATTGGCGAATGGG
[124 nt withheld, positions 5226-5349]
C
[91 nt withheld, positions 5351-5441]
A
[49 nt withheld, positions 5443-5491]
CCTTTGACGTTGGAGTCCACGTTCTTT
[37 nt withheld, positions 5519-5555]
ACCCTATCTCGGTCTATTCTTTTGATTTATAAGGGATTTTGCCGATTTCGGCCTATTGGTTAAAAAATGA
GCTGATTTAACAAAAATTTAACGCGAATTTTAACAAAATATTAACGCTTACAATTTAGGTGGCACTTTTC
GGGGAAATGTGCGCGGAACCCCTATTTGTTTATTTTTCTAAATACATTCAAATATGTATCCGCTCATGAA
TTAATTCTTAGAAAAACTCATCGAGCATCAAATGAAACTGCAATTTATTCATATCAGGATTATCAATACC
ATATTTTTGAAAAAGCCGTTTCTGTAATGAAGGAGAAAACTCACCGAGGCAGTTCCATAGGATGGCAAGA
TCCTGGTATCGGTCTGCGATTCCGACTCGTCCAACATCAATACAACCTATTAATTTCCCCTCGTCAAAAA
TAAGGTTATCAAGTGAGAAATCACCATGAGTGACGACTGAATCCGGTGAGAATGGCAAAAGTTTATGCAT
TTCTTTCCAGACTTGTTCAACAGGCCAGCCATTACGCTCGTCATCAAAATCACTCGCATCAACCAAACCG
TTATTCATTCGTGATTGCGCCTGAGCGAGACGAAATACGCGATCGCTGTTAAAAGGACAATTACAAACAG
GAATCGAATGCAACCGGCGCAGGAACACTGCCAGCGCATCAACAATATTTTCACCTGAATCAGGATATTC
TTCTAATACCTGGAATGCTGTTTTCCCGGGGATCGCAGTGGTGAGTAACCATGCATCATCAGGAGTACGG
ATAAAATGCTTGATGGTCGGAAGAGGCATAAATTCCGTCAGCCAGTTTAGTCTGACCATCTCATCTGTAA
CATCATTGGCAACGCTACCTTTGCCATGTTTCAGAAACAACTCTGGCGCATCGGGCTTCCCATACAATCG
ATAGATTGTCGCACCTGATTGCCCGACATTATCGCGAGCCCATTTATACCCATATAAATCAGCATCCATG
TTGGAATTTAATCGCGGCCTAGAGCAAGACGTTTCCCGTTGAATATGGCTCATAACACCCCTTGTATTAC
TGTTTATGTAAGCAGACAGTTTTATTGTTCATGACCAAAATCCCTTAACGTGAGTTTTCGTTCCACTGAG
CGTCAGACC
Features (pLannotate 1.2.2; 22 found; start..end, strand, type, name):
     26..614     +  rep_origin     ori: high-copy-number ColE1/pMB1/pBR322/pUC origin of replication
    800..939     -  misc_feature   bom: basis of mobility region from pBR322
   1041..1232    -  CDS            rop: Rop protein, which maintains plasmids at low copy number; rop
   1249..1629    +  CDS            YPB1_ECOLX: Protein predicted: Swiss-Prot protein existence level 4. From Escherichia coli.
   1701..1992    -  CDS            TcR (fragment): tetracycline efflux protein; tet; confers resistance to tetracycline
   2007..2028    -  protein_bind   CAP binding site: CAP binding activates transcription in the presence of cAMP. E. coli catabolite activator protein
   2041..3123    -  CDS            lacI: lac repressor; lacI; The lac repressor binds to the lac operator to inhibit transcription in E. coli. This inhibition can be relieved by adding lactose or isopropyl-β-D-thiogalactopyranoside (IPTG).
   3124..3201    -  promoter       lacI promoter: lacI
   3209..3488    -  CDS            TcR (fragment): tetracycline efflux protein; tet; confers resistance to tetracycline
   3510..3528    +  promoter       T7 promoter: promoter for bacteriophage T7 RNA polymerase
   3529..3553    +  protein_bind   lac operator: The lac repressor binds to the lac operator to inhibit transcription in E. coli. This inhibition can be relieved by adding lactose or isopropyl-β-D-thiogalactopyranoside (IPTG). lac repressor encoded by lacI
   3568..3590    +  RBS            RBS: efficient ribosome binding site from bacteriophage T7 gene 10 (Olins and Rangwala, 1989)
   3609..3625    +  CDS            capTEV™ (fragment): composite tag for in vivo biotinylation, TEV protease cleavage, and 6xHis tagging
   3636..3653    +  CDS            thrombin site: thrombin recognition and cleavage site
   3657..3689    +  CDS            T7 tag (gene 10 leader): leader peptide from bacteriophage T7 gene 10 promotes efficient translation in E. coli
   3705..5027    +  CDS            Hadhb (fragment): ECHB_MOUSE - Experimental evidence at protein level: Swiss-Prot protein existence level 1. Mitochondrial trifunctional enzyme catalyzes the last three of the four reactions of the mitochondrial beta-oxidation pathway. The mitochondrial beta-oxidation pathway is the major energy-producing process in tissues and is performed through four consecutive reactions breaking down fatty acids into acetyl-CoA. Among the enzymes involved in this pathway, the trifunctional enzyme exhibits specificity for long-chain fatty acids. Mitochondrial trifunctional enzyme is a heterotetrameric complex composed of tw
   5058..5075    +  CDS            9xHis (fragment): 9xHis affinity tag
   5085..5134    +  CDS            SET1 (fragment): solubility-enhancement tag derived from T7 phage gene 10B
   5142..5189    +  terminator     T7 terminator: transcription terminator for bacteriophage T7 RNA polymerase
   5226..5654    +  rep_origin     f1 ori (sequence partly withheld): f1 bacteriophage origin of replication; arrow indicates direction of (+) strand synthesis
   5707..5764    +  promoter       AmpR promoter (fragment): bla
   5773..6588    -  CDS            KanR: aminoglycoside phosphotransferase; aph(3')-Ia; confers resistance to kanamycin in bacteria or G418 (Geneticin®) in eukaryotes
