[The description below was written by a language model from this plasmid's Addgene catalogue record and pLannotate feature annotations shown in this document.]
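Description:
pet-ECHB(35-475) is a bacterial expression plasmid built on the Novagen pET-28a backbone for producing a truncated mouse mitochondrial trifunctional enzyme beta subunit (Hadhb, also called ECHB or 3-ketoacyl-CoA thiolase) in E. coli. It replicates from a pBR322-type ColE1 origin accompanied by the bom region and the rop gene, which keeps copy number low, as the catalogue entry also records. Selection is by kanamycin through the aph(3')-Ia gene. An f1 origin is also present. The small tetracycline-resistance and AmpR-promoter fragments in the annotation are backbone remnants rather than functional markers.

The insert of about 1.3 kb encodes residues 35–475, with the first 34 amino acids deleted, and was cloned between EcoRI and SalI sites that remain intact. The record does not say why these residues were removed. Expression is driven by a T7 promoter followed by a lac operator and the T7 gene 10 ribosome binding site, with a T7 terminator downstream. The plasmid-borne lacI gene supplies repressor, so transcription requires a host providing T7 RNA polymerase and is inducible with IPTG. The coding region begins with the backbone's N-terminal His6 tag (picked up by the annotation as a partial composite-tag match), followed by a thrombin cleavage site and the T7 tag leader, then Hadhb. A second His-tag sequence lies downstream of the insert, as in pET-28a, but the record lists only the N-terminal tag, and whether the C-terminal one is translated is not stated.

The construct is intended for producing His-tagged recombinant ECHB. It comes from a study of lysine succinylation and SIRT5 in cardiac function. The sequenced record is 6,684 nt, slightly shorter than the listed total of 6,695 bp.
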