Addgene plasmid #96890: pet-ECHB(35-475)
Purpose: expresses His-tagged mouse ECHB (35-475) in E.coli cells
Depositing lab: Hening Lin. Depositing organization: Cornell University. Publication: Metabolomics-assisted proteomics identifies succinylation and SIRT5 as important regulators of cardiac function. Sadhukhan S, Liu X, Ryu D, Nelson OD, Stupinski JA, Li Z, Chen W, Zhang S, Weiss RS, Locasale JW, Auwerx J, Lin H. Proc Natl Acad Sci U S A. 2016 Apr 19;113(16):4320-5. doi: 10.1073/pnas.1519858113. Epub 2016 Apr 5. PubMed 27051063.
Backbone
  Vector backbone: pET--28a
  Backbone manufacturer: Novagen
  Backbone size w/o insert (bp): 5369
  Total vector size (bp): 6695
  Vector type: Bacterial Expression
Growth in bacteria
  Bacterial resistance: Kanamycin, 50 μg/mL
  Growth temperature: 37°C
  Growth strain: DH5alpha
  Copy number: Low Copy
Gene/Insert
  Gene/Insert name: Trifunctional enzyme subunit beta, mitochondrial (alt names: Hadhb; 3-ketoacyl-CoA thiolase)
  Species: M. musculus (mouse)
  Insert size (bp): 1326
  Mutation: deleted amino acid 1-34
  Entrez Gene: Hadhb (a.k.a. 4930479F15Rik, Mtpb, TP-beta)
  Promoter: T7
  Tag / fusion protein: His6 tag (N terminal on backbone)
  Cloning method: Restriction Enzyme; 5′ cloning site EcorI (not destroyed); 3′ cloning site SalI (not destroyed)
  Sequencing primers: 5′ T7 promoter; 3′ T7 terminator
Terms and licenses: Academic/Nonprofit Terms; Industry Terms: Not Available to Industry
How to cite: pet-ECHB(35-475) was a gift from Hening Lin (Addgene plasmid # 96890 ; http://n2t.net/addgene:96890 ; RRID:Addgene_96890)
