>Addgene plasmid #96890 | pet-ECHB(35-475) | depositor partial sequence | sequence record 180434 | T7 promoter
GNGNAATTCCCTCTGAATAATTTTGTTTAACTTTAAGAAGGAGATATACCATGGGCAGCAGCCATCATCA
TCATCATCACAGCAGCGGCCTGGTGCCGCGCGGCAGCCATATGGCTAGCATGACTGGTGGACAGCAAATG
GGTCGCGGATCCGAATTCTCTGCCCCAGCTGTCCAGACCAAGTCAAAGAAGACTTTAGCAAAACCCAATA
TGAAGAATATTGTGGTGGTGGAAGGGGTCCGCATTCCATTTCTGCTGTCAGGCACTTCGTATAAAGACCT
AATGCCACATGACTTGGCTAGAGCTGCACTTTCGGGTTTGTTGCATCGGACCAATATTCCAAAGGATGTT
GTTGATTATATCATCTTTGGTACAGTTATTCAGGAAGTGAAAACAAGCAATGTGGCTAGAGAGGCTGCCC
TGGGAGCTGGCTTCTCTGATAAGACTCCAGCTCACACTGTCACCATGGCTTGTATCTCTTCAAACCAAGC
CATGACCACAGCTGTTGGTCTGATAGCTTCTGGCCAGTGTGATGTCGTCGTGGCTGGTGGTGTTGAGTTA
ATGTCTGATGTCCCTATTCGTCATTCAAGAAATATGAGGAAAATGATGCTTGATCTCAATAAAGCCAAGA
CTCTGGGCCAGCGCCTGTCCTTACTCAGTAAATTCAGATTGAATTTTCTGTCCCCTGAGCTCCCTGCAGT
GGCTGAGTTCTCCACTAATGAGACCATGGGCCACTCTGCA
