>Addgene plasmid #96890 | pet-ECHB(35-475) | depositor partial sequence | sequence record 180435 | T7 terminator
ACTCTTCGGGCTTGTAGCAGCCGGATCTCAGTGGTGGTGGTGGTGGTGCTCGAGTGCGGCCGCAAGCTTG
TCGACTCATTTGGGGTAAGCTTCCACAATCATAGCATGACCCTGTCCTCCAGCTGCACAGGCAGCCACTA
AAGCATACTGGCCTCCATCCTTCCTCAGTCTGTTGGCAGCTGCCATGACCAGCCGACAGCCAGTGGCTCC
AAAAGGGTGCCCCAGAGACAGTGATCCGCCCCAGATATTAAACTTCTCCAGAGGAGGTGATCCAACCTTG
GTTTTCCTACCCATGTAGTTTTGTGCAAACCAATCAGAATCCATGGCTTTAAAGTTAGCTAAAATCTGGC
CTGAGAAGGCTTCATGAAATTCAAAAGCATCGATATCATTCATGGTTAACCCTGCCTTTTCTAAAACTTT
TGGAGTAGCATATGTTGGTCCGAGTAAAAGCTGATCTTTCGGATCCTGGGACACATATATAAAATCCCTC
AAATATGCCTTTGGTTTATAACCCATGGCCAGAGCTCTGTCCTCTGACATGATTAGCATCGCAGAAGCGC
CATCAGTCAGGAAAGAAGAATTTGCAGCTGTCACTGTGCCATAGGGTTTGATGAACGCAGGTTTTAGTTT
GGCCATTTGCTCCAGTGAGGAAGGACGGATCCCATTATCTTTGGTAACTGTGTCCTTTCCTGGTACTTTG
AAGGGTACAATATCAGAAAGGTGTCCTTCATCCTGTGCCTTCTTGGCCAGACTATGAGAACGCAGTGC
